>Addgene plasmid #118179 | Lenti-(BB)-hPGK-KRAB-dCas9-P2A-BlastR CAMK1D TSS-guide3 | addgene full sequence | sequence record 240448 | Addgene NGS Result
GTTTTAGAGCTAGAAATAGCAAGTTAAAATAAGGCTAGTCCGTTATCAACTTGAAAAAGTGGCACCGAGT
CGGTGCTTTTTTGAATTCGCTAGCTAGGTCTTGAAAGGGGTTGGGGTTGCGCCTTTTCCAAGGCAGCCCT
GGGTTTGCGCAGGGACGCGGCTGCTCTGGGCGTGGTTCCGGGAAACGCAGCGGCGCCGACCCTGGGTCTC
GCACATTCTTCACGTCCGTTCGCAGCGTCACCCGGATCTTCGCCGCTACCCTTGTGGGCCCCCCGGCGAC
GCTTCCTGCTCCGCCCCTAAGTCGGGAAGGTTCCTTGCGGTTCGCGGCGTGCCGGACGTGACAAACGGAA
GCCGCACGTCTCACTAGTACCCTCGCAGACGGACAGCGCCAGGGAGCAATGGCAGCGCGCCGACCGCGAT
GGGCTGTGGCCAATAGCGGCTGCTCAGCAGGGCGCGCCGAGAGCAGCGGCCGGGAAGGGGCGGTGCGGGA
GGCGGGGTGTGGGGCGGTAGTGTGGGCCCTGTTCCTGCCCGCGCGGTGTTCCGCATTCTGCAAGCCTCCG
GAGCGCACGTCGGCAGTCGGCTCCCTCGTTGACCGAATCACCGACCTCTCTCCCCAGGACCGGTGATCCG
CCACCATGGATGCTAAGTCACTAACTGCCTGGTCCCGGACACTGGTGACCTTCAAGGATGTATTTGTGGA
CTTCACCAGGGAGGAGTGGAAGCTGCTGGACACTGCTCAGCAGATCGTGTACAGAAATGTGATGCTGGAG
AACTATAAGAACCTGGTTTCCTTGGGTTATCAGCTTACTAAGCCAGATGTGATCCTCCGGTTGGAGAAGG
GAGAAGAGCCCGGCGGTTCCGGCGGAGGGTCGATGGACAAGAAGTACAGCATCGGCCTGGCCATCGGCAC
CAACTCTGTCGGCTGGGCCGTGATCACCGACGAGTACAAGGTGCCCAGCAAGAAATTCAAGGTGCTGGGC
AACACCGACCGGCACAGCATCAAGAAGAACCTGATCGGCGCCCTGCTGTTCGACAGCGGAGAAACAGCCG
AGGCCACCCGGCTGAAGAGAACCGCCAGAAGAAGATACACCAGACGGAAGAACCGGATCTGCTATCTGCA
AGAGATCTTCAGCAACGAGATGGCCAAGGTGGACGACAGCTTCTTCCACAGACTGGAAGAGTCCTTCCTG
GTGGAAGAGGATAAGAAGCACGAGCGGCACCCCATCTTCGGCAACATCGTGGACGAGGTGGCCTACCACG
AGAAGTACCCCACCATCTACCACCTGAGAAAGAAACTGGTGGACAGCACCGACAAGGCCGACCTGCGGCT
GATCTATCTGGCCCTGGCCCACATGATCAAGTTCCGGGGCCACTTCCTGATCGAGGGCGACCTGAACCCC
GACAACAGCGACGTGGACAAGCTGTTCATCCAGCTGGTGCAGACCTACAACCAGCTGTTCGAGGAAAACC
CCATCAACGCCAGCGGCGTGGACGCCAAGGCCATCCTGTCTGCCAGACTGAGCAAGAGCAGACGGCTGGA
AAATCTGATCGCCCAGCTGCCCGGCGAGAAGAAGAATGGCCTGTTCGGCAACCTGATTGCCCTGAGCCTG
GGCCTGACCCCCAACTTCAAGAGCAACTTCGACCTGGCCGAGGATGCCAAACTGCAGCTGAGCAAGGACA
CCTACGACGACGACCTGGACAACCTGCTGGCCCAGATCGGCGACCAGTACGCCGACCTGTTTCTGGCCGC
CAAGAACCTGTCCGACGCCATCCTGCTGAGCGACATCCTGAGAGTGAACACCGAGATCACCAAGGCCCCC
CTGAGCGCCTCTATGATCAAGAGATACGACGAGCACCACCAGGACCTGACCCTGCTGAAAGCTCTCGTGC
GGCAGCAGCTGCCTGAGAAGTACAAAGAGATTTTCTTCGACCAGAGCAAGAACGGCTACGCCGGCTACAT
CGATGGCGGAGCCAGCCAGGAAGAGTTCTACAAGTTCATCAAGCCCATCCTGGAAAAGATGGACGGCACC
GAGGAACTGCTCGTGAAGCTGAACAGAGAGGACCTGCTGCGGAAGCAGCGGACCTTCGACAACGGCAGCA
TCCCCCACCAGATCCACCTGGGAGAGCTGCACGCCATTCTGCGGCGGCAGGAAGATTTTTACCCATTCCT
GAAGGACAACCGGGAAAAGATCGAGAAGATCCTGACCTTCCGCATCCCCTACTACGTGGGCCCTCTGGCC
AGGGGAAACAGCAGATTCGCCTGGATGACCAGAAAGAGCGAGGAAACCATCACCCCCTGGAACTTCGAGG
AAGTGGTGGACAAGGGCGCCAGCGCCCAGAGCTTCATCGAGCGGATGACCAACTTCGATAAGAACCTGCC
CAACGAGAAGGTGCTGCCCAAGCACAGCCTGCTGTACGAGTACTTCACCGTGTACAACGAGCTGACCAAA
GTGAAATACGTGACCGAGGGAATGAGAAAGCCCGCCTTCCTGAGCGGCGAGCAGAAAAAAGCCATCGTGG
ACCTGCTGTTCAAGACCAACCGGAAAGTGACCGTGAAGCAGCTGAAAGAGGACTACTTCAAGAAAATCGA
GTGCTTCGACTCCGTGGAAATCTCCGGCGTGGAAGATCGGTTCAACGCCTCCCTGGGCACATACCACGAT
CTGCTGAAAATTATCAAGGACAAGGACTTCCTGGACAATGAGGAAAACGAGGACATTCTGGAAGATATCG
TGCTGACCCTGACACTGTTTGAGGACAGAGAGATGATCGAGGAACGGCTGAAAACCTATGCCCACCTGTT
CGACGACAAAGTGATGAAGCAGCTGAAGCGGCGGAGATACACCGGCTGGGGCAGGCTGAGCCGGAAGCTG
ATCAACGGCATCCGGGACAAGCAGTCCGGCAAGACAATCCTGGATTTCCTGAAGTCCGACGGCTTCGCCA
ACAGAAACTTCATGCAGCTGATCCACGACGACAGCCTGACCTTTAAAGAGGACATCCAGAAAGCCCAGGT
GTCCGGCCAGGGCGATAGCCTGCACGAGCACATTGCCAATCTGGCCGGCAGCCCCGCCATTAAGAAGGGC
ATCCTGCAGACAGTGAAGGTGGTGGACGAGCTCGTGAAAGTGATGGGCCGGCACAAGCCCGAGAACATCG
TGATCGAAATGGCCAGAGAGAACCAGACCACCCAGAAGGGACAGAAGAACAGCCGCGAGAGAATGAAGCG
GATCGAAGAGGGCATCAAAGAGCTGGGCAGCCAGATCCTGAAAGAACACCCCGTGGAAAACACCCAGCTG
CAGAACGAGAAGCTGTACCTGTACTACCTGCAGAATGGGCGGGATATGTACGTGGACCAGGAACTGGACA
TCAACCGGCTGTCCGACTACGATGTGGACGCTATCGTGCCTCAGAGCTTTCTGAAGGACGACTCCATCGA
TAACAAAGTGCTGACTCGGAGCGACAAGAACCGGGGCAAGAGCGACAACGTGCCCTCCGAAGAGGTCGTG
AAGAAGATGAAGAACTACTGGCGCCAGCTGCTGAATGCCAAGCTGATTACCCAGAGGAAGTTCGACAATC
TGACCAAGGCCGAGAGAGGCGGCCTGAGCGAACTGGATAAGGCCGGCTTCATCAAGAGACAGCTGGTGGA
AACCCGGCAGATCACAAAGCACGTGGCACAGATCCTGGACTCCCGGATGAACACTAAGTACGACGAGAAC
GACAAACTGATCCGGGAAGTGAAAGTGATCACCCTGAAGTCCAAGCTGGTGTCCGATTTCCGGAAGGATT
TCCAGTTTTACAAAGTGCGCGAGATCAACAACTACCACCACGCCCACGACGCCTACCTGAACGCCGTCGT
GGGAACCGCCCTGATCAAAAAGTACCCTAAGCTGGAAAGCGAGTTCGTGTACGGCGACTACAAGGTGTAC
GACGTGCGGAAGATGATCGCCAAGAGCGAGCAGGAAATCGGCAAGGCTACCGCCAAGTACTTCTTCTACA
GCAACATCATGAACTTTTTCAAGACCGAGATTACCCTGGCCAACGGCGAGATCCGGAAGCGGCCTCTGAT
CGAGACAAACGGCGAAACAGGCGAGATCGTGTGGGATAAGGGCCGGGACTTTGCCACCGTGCGGAAAGTG
CTGTCTATGCCCCAAGTGAATATCGTGAAAAAGACCGAGGTGCAGACAGGCGGCTTCAGCAAAGAGTCTA
TCCTGCCCAAGAGGAACAGCGACAAGCTGATCGCCAGAAAGAAGGACTGGGACCCTAAGAAGTACGGCGG
CTTCGACAGCCCCACCGTGGCCTATTCTGTGCTGGTGGTGGCCAAAGTGGAAAAGGGCAAGTCCAAGAAA
CTGAAGAGTGTGAAAGAGCTGCTGGGGATCACCATCATGGAAAGAAGCAGCTTCGAGAAGAATCCCATCG
ACTTTCTGGAAGCCAAGGGCTACAAAGAAGTGAAAAAGGACCTGATCATCAAGCTGCCTAAGTACTCCCT
GTTCGAGCTGGAAAACGGCCGGAAGAGAATGCTGGCCTCTGCCGGCGAACTGCAGAAGGGAAACGAACTG
GCCCTGCCCTCCAAATATGTGAACTTCCTGTACCTGGCCAGCCACTATGAGAAGCTGAAGGGCTCCCCCG
AGGATAATGAGCAGAAACAGCTGTTTGTGGAACAGCACAAACACTACCTGGACGAGATCATCGAGCAGAT
CAGCGAGTTCTCCAAGAGAGTGATCCTGGCCGACGCTAATCTGGACAAGGTGCTGAGCGCCTACAACAAG
CACAGAGACAAGCCTATCAGAGAGCAGGCCGAGAATATCATCCACCTGTTTACCCTGACCAGTCTGGGAG
CCCCTGCCGCCTTCAAGTACTTTGACACCACCATCGACCGGAAGAGGTACACCAGCACCAAAGAGGTGCT
GGACGCCACCCTGATCCACCAGAGCATCACCGGCCTGTACGAGACACGGATCGACCTGTCTCAGCTGGGA
GGCGACGCCTATCCCTATGACGTGCCCGATTATGCCAGCCTGGGCAGCGGCTCCCCCAAGAAAAAACGCA
AGGTGGAAGATCCTAAGAAAAAGCGGAAAGTGGACGGCATTGGTAGTGGGAGCAACGGCAGCAGCGGGGA
TCCGGCCGCAACAAACTTCTCTCTGCTGAAACAAGCCGGAGATGTCGAAGAGAATCCTGGACCGATGGCC
AAGCCTTTGTCTCAAGAAGAATCCACCCTCATTGAAAGAGCAACGGCTACAATCAACAGCATCCCCATCT
CTGAAGACTACAGCGTCGCCAGCGCAGCTCTCTCTAGCGACGGCCGCATCTTCACTGGTGTCAATGTATA
TCATTTTACTGGGGGACCTTGTGCAGAACTCGTGGTGCTGGGCACTGCTGCTGCTGCGGCAGCTGGCAAC
CTGACTTGTATCGTCGCGATCGGAAATGAGAACAGGGGCATCTTGAGCCCCTGCGGACGGTGCCGACAGG
TGCTTCTCGATCTGCATCCTGGGATCAAAGCCATAGTGAAGGACAGTGATGGACAGCCGACGGCAGTTGG
GATTCGTGAATTGCTGCCCTCTGGTTATGTGTGGGAGGGCTAAGAATTCGATATCAAGCTTATCGGTAAT
CAACCTCTGGATTACAAAATTTGTGAAAGATTGACTGGTATTCTTAACTATGTTGCTCCTTTTACGCTAT
GTGGATACGCTGCTTTAATGCCTTTGTATCATGCTATTGCTTCCCGTATGGCTTTCATTTTCTCCTCCTT
GTATAAATCCTGGTTGCTGTCTCTTTATGAGGAGTTGTGGCCCGTTGTCAGGCAACGTGGCGTGGTGTGC
ACTGTGTTTGCTGACGCAACCCCCACTGGTTGGGGCATTGCCACCACCTGTCAGCTCCTTTCCGGGACTT
TCGCTTTCCCCCTCCCTATTGCCACGGCGGAACTCATCGCCGCCTGCCTTGCCCGCTGCTGGACAGGGGC
TCGGCTGTTGGGCACTGACAATTCCGTGGTGTTGTCGGGGAAATCATCGTCCTTTCCTTGGCTGCTCGCC
TGTGTTGCCACCTGGATTCTGCGCGGGACGTCCTTCTGCTACGTCCCTTCGGCCCTCAATCCAGCGGACC
TTCCTTCCCGCGGCCTGCTGCCGGCTCTGCGGCCTCTTCCGCGTCTTCGCCTTCGCCCTCAGACGAGTCG
GATCTCCCTTTGGGCCGCCTCCCCGCGTCGACTTTAAGACCAATGACTTACAAGGCAGCTGTAGATCTTA
GCCACTTTTTAAAAGAAAAGGGGGGACTGGAAGGGCTAATTCACTCCCAACGAAGACAAGATCTGCTTTT
TGCTTGTACTGGGTCTCTCTGGTTAGACCAGATCTGAGCCTGGGAGCTCTCTGGCTAACTAGGGAACCCA
CTGCTTAAGCCTCAATAAAGCTTGCCTTGAGTGCTTCAAGTAGTGTGTGCCCGTCTGTTGTGTGACTCTG
GTAACTAGAGATCCCTCAGACCCTTTTAGTCAGTGTGGAAAATCTCTAGCAGGGCCCGTTTAAACCCGCT
GATCAGCCTCGACTGTGCCTTCTAGTTGCCAGCCATCTGTTGTTTGCCCCTCCCCCGTGCCTTCCTTGAC
CCTGGAAGGTGCCACTCCCACTGTCCTTTCCTAATAAAATGAGGAAATTGCATCGCATTGTCTGAGTAGG
TGTCATTCTATTCTGGGGGGTGGGGTGGGGCAGGACAGCAAGGGGGAGGATTGGGAAGACAATAGCAGGC
ATGCTGGGGATGCGGTGGGCTCTATGGCTTCTGAGGCGGAAAGAACCAGCTGGGGCTCTAGGGGGTATCC
CC
[124 nt withheld, positions 6793-6916]
C
[91 nt withheld, positions 6918-7008]
A
[49 nt withheld, positions 7010-7058]
CCTTTGACGTTGGAGTCCACGTTCTTT
[37 nt withheld, positions 7086-7122]
ACCCTATCTCGGTCTATTCTTTTGATTTATAAGGGATTTTGCCGATTTCGGCCTATTGGTTAAAAAATGA
GCTGATTTAACAAAAATTTAACGCGAATTAATTCTGTGGAATGTGTGTCAGTTAGGGTGTGGAAAGTCCC
CAGGCTCCCCAGCAGGCAGAAGTATGCAAAGCATGCATCTCAATTAGTCAGCAACCAGGTGTGGAAAGTC
CCCAGGCTCCCCAGCAGGCAGAAGTATGCAAAGCATGCATCTCAATTAGTCAGCAACCATAGTCCCGCCC
CTAACTCCGCCCATCCCGCCCCTAACTCCGCCCAGTTCCGCCCATTCTCCGCCCCATGGCTGACTAATTT
TTTTTATTTATGCAGAGGCCGAGGCCGCCTCTGCCTCTGAGCTATTCCAGAAGTAGTGAGGAGGCTTTTT
TGGAGGCCTAGGCTTTTGCAAAAAGCTCCCGGGAGCTTGTATATCCATTTTCGGATCTGATCAGCACGTG
TTGACAATTAATCATCGGCATAGTATATCGGCATAGTATAATACGACAAGGTGAGGAACTAAACCATGGC
CAAGTTGACCAGTGCCGTTCCGGTGCTCACCGCGCGCGACGTCGCCGGAGCGGTCGAGTTCTGGACCGAC
CGGCTCGGGTTCTCCCGGGACTTCGTGGAGGACGACTTCGCCGGTGTGGTCCGGGACGACGTGACCCTGT
TCATCAGCGCGGTCCAGGACCAGGTGGTGCCGGACAACACCCTGGCCTGGGTGTGGGTGCGCGGCCTGGA
CGAGCTGTACGCCGAGTGGTCGGAGGTCGTGTCCACGAACTTCCGGGACGCCTCCGGGCCGGCCATGACC
GAGATCGGCGAGCAGCCGTGGGGGCGGGAGTTCGCCCTGCGCGACCCGGCCGGCAACTGCGTGCACTTCG
TGGCCGAGGAGCAGGACTGACACGTGCTACGAGATTTCGATTCCACCGCCGCCTTCTATGAAAGGTTGGG
CTTCGGAATCGTTTTCCGGGACGCCGGCTGGATGATCCTCCAGCGCGGGGATCTCATGCTGGAGTTCTTC
GCCCACCCCAACTTGTTTATTGCAGCTTATAATGGTTACAAATAAAGCAATAGCATCACAAATTTCACAA
ATAAAGCATTTTTTTCACTGCATTCTAGTTGTGGTTTGTCCAAACTCATCAATGTATCTTATCATGTCTG
TATACCGTCGACCTCTAGCTAGAGCTTGGCGTAATCATGGTCATAGCTGTTTCCTGTGTGAAATTGTTAT
CCGCTCACAATTCCACACAACATACGAGCCGGAAGCATAAAGTGTAAAGCCTGGGGTGCCTAATGAGTGA
GCTAACTCACATTAATTGCGTTGCGCTCACTGCCCGCTTTCCAGTCGGGAAACCTGTCGTGCCAGCTGCA
TTAATGAATCGGCCAACGCGCGGGGAGAGGCGGTTTGCGTATTGGGCGCTCTTCCGCTTCCTCGCTCACT
GACTCGCTGCGCTCGGTCGTTCGGCTGCGGCGAGCGGTATCAGCTCACTCAAAGGCGGTAATACGGTTAT
CCACAGAATCAGGGGATAACGCAGGAAAGAACATGTGAGCAAAAGGCCAGCAAAAGGCCAGGAACCGTAA
AAAGGCCGCGTTGCTGGCGTTTTTCCATAGGCTCCGCCCCCCTGACGAGCATCACAAAAATCGACGCTCA
AGTCAGAGGTGGCGAAACCCGACAGGACTATAAAGATACCAGGCGTTTCCCCCTGGAAGCTCCCTCGTGC
GCTCTCCTGTTCCGACCCTGCCGCTTACCGGATACCTGTCCGCCTTTCTCCCTTCGGGAAGCGTGGCGCT
TTCTCATAGCTCACGCTGTAGGTATCTCAGTTCGGTGTAGGTCGTTCGCTCCAAGCTGGGCTGTGTGCAC
GAACCCCCCGTTCAGCCCGACCGCTGCGCCTTATCCGGTAACTATCGTCTTGAGTCCAACCCGGTAAGAC
ACGACTTATCGCCACTGGCAGCAGCCACTGGTAACAGGATTAGCAGAGCGAGGTATGTAGGCGGTGCTAC
AGAGTTCTTGAAGTGGTGGCCTAACTACGGCTACACTAGAAGAACAGTATTTGGTATCTGCGCTCTGCTG
AAGCCAGTTACCTTCGGAAAAAGAGTTGGTAGCTCTTGATCCGGCAAACAAACCACCGCTGGTAGCGGTG
GTTTTTTTGTTTGCAAGCAGCAGATTACGCGCAGAAAAAAAGGATCTCAAGAAGATCCTTTGATCTTTTC
TACGGGGTCTGACGCTCAGTGGAACGAAAACTCACGTTAAGGGATTTTGGTCATGAGATTATCAAAAAGG
ATCTTCACCTAGATCCTTTTAAATTAAAAATGAAGTTTTAAATCAATCTAAAGTATATATGAGTAAACTT
GGTCTGACAGTTACCAATGCTTAATCAGTGAGGCACCTATCTCAGCGATCTGTCTATTTCGTTCATCCAT
AGTTGCCTGACTCCCCGTCGTGTAGATAACTACGATACGGGAGGGCTTACCATCTGGCCCCAGTGCTGCA
ATGATACCGCGAGACCCACGCTCACCGGCTCCAGATTTATCAGCAATAAACCAGCCAGCCGGAAGGGCCG
AGCGCAGAAGTGGTCCTGCAACTTTATCCGCCTCCATCCAGTCTATTAATTGTTGCCGGGAAGCTAGAGT
AAGTAGTTCGCCAGTTAATAGTTTGCGCAACGTTGTTGCCATTGCTACAGGCATCGTGGTGTCACGCTCG
TCGTTTGGTATGGCTTCATTCAGCTCCGGTTCCCAACGATCAAGGCGAGTTACATGATCCCCCATGTTGT
GCAAAAAAGCGGTTAGCTCCTTCGGTCCTCCGATCGTTGTCAGAAGTAAGTTGGCCGCAGTGTTATCACT
CATGGTTATGGCAGCACTGCATAATTCTCTTACTGTCATGCCATCCGTAAGATGCTTTTCTGTGACTGGT
GAGTACTCAACCAAGTCATTCTGAGAATAGTGTATGCGGCGACCGAGTTGCTCTTGCCCGGCGTCAATAC
GGGATAATACCGCGCCACATAGCAGAACTTTAAAAGTGCTCATCATTGGAAAACGTTCTTCGGGGCGAAA
ACTCTCAAGGATCTTACCGCTGTTGAGATCCAGTTCGATGTAACCCACTCGTGCACCCAACTGATCTTCA
GCATCTTTTACTTTCACCAGCGTTTCTGGGTGAGCAAAAACAGGAAGGCAAAATGCCGCAAAAAAGGGAA
TAAGGGCGACACGGAAATGTTGAATACTCATACTCTTCCTTTTTCAATATTATTGAAGCATTTATCAGGG
TTATTGTCTCATGAGCGGATACATATTTGAATGTATTTAGAAAAATAAACAAATAGGGGTTCCGCGCACA
TTTCCCCGAAAAGTGCCACCTGACGTCGACGGATCGGGAGATCTCCCGATCCCCTATGGTGCACTCTCAG
TACAATCTGCTCTGATGCCGCATAGTTAAGCCAGTATCTGCTCCCTGCTTGTGTGTTGGAGGTCGCTGAG
TAGTGCGCGAGCAAAATTTAAGCTACAACAAGGCAAGGCTTGACCGACAATTGCATGAAGAATCTGCTTA
GGGTTAGGCGTTTTGCGCTGCTTCGCGATGTACGGGCCAGATATACGCGTTGACATTGATTATTGACTAG
TTATTAATAGTAATCAATTACGGGGTCATTAGTTCATAGCCCATATATGGAGTTCCGCGTTACATAACTT
ACGGTAAATGGCCCGCCTGGCTGACCGCCCAACGACCCCCGCCCATTGACGTCAATAATGACGTATGTTC
CCATAGTAACGCCAATAGGGACTTTCCATTGACGTCAATGGGTGGAGTATTTACGGTAAACTGCCCACTT
GGCAGTACATCAAGTGTATCATATGCCAAGTACGCCCCCTATTGACGTCAATGACGGTAAATGGCCCGCC
TGGCATTATGCCCAGTACATGACCTTATGGGACTTTCCTACTTGGCAGTACATCTACGTATTAGTCATCG
CTATTACCATGGTGATGCGGTTTTGGCAGTACATCAATGGGCGTGGATAGCGGTTTGACTCACGGGGATT
TCCAAGTCTCCACCCCATTGACGTCAATGGGAGTTTGTTTTGGCACCAAAATCAACGGGACTTTCCAAAA
TGTCGTAACAACTCCGCCCCATTGACGCAAATGGGCGGTAGGCGTGTACGGTGGGAGGTCTATATAAGCA
GCGCGTTTTGCCTGTACTGGGTCTCTCTGGTTAGACCAGATCTGAGCCTGGGAGCTCTCTGGCTAACTAG
GGAACCCACTGCTTAAGCCTCAATAAAGCTTGCCTTGAGTGCTTCAAGTAGTGTGTGCCCGTCTGTTGTG
TGACTCTGGTAACTAGAGATCCCTCAGACCCTTTTAGTCAGTGTGGAAAATCTCTAGCAGTGGCGCCCGA
ACAGGGACTTGAAAGCGAAAGGGAAACCAGAGGAGCTCTCTCGACGCAGGACTCGGCTTGCTGAAGCGCG
CACGGCAAGAGGCGAGGGGCGGCGACTGGTGAGTACGCCAAAAATTTTGACTAGCGGAGGCTAGAAGGAG
AGAGATGGGTGCGAGAGCGTCAGTATTAAGCGGGGGAGAATTAGATCGCGATGGGAAAAAATTCGGTTAA
GGCCAGGGGGAAAGAAAAAATATAAATTAAAACATATAGTATGGGCAAGCAGGGAGCTAGAACGATTCGC
AGTTAATCCTGGCCTGTTAGAAACATCAGAAGGCTGTAGACAAATACTGGGACAGCTACAACCATCCCTT
CAGACAGGATCAGAAGAACTTAGATCATTATATAATACAGTAGCAACCCTCTATTGTGTGCATCAAAGGA
TAGAGATAAAAGACACCAAGGAAGCTTTAGACAAGATAGAGGAAGAGCAAAACAAAAGTAAGACCACCGC
ACAGCAAGCGGCCGCTGATCTTCAGACCTGGAGGAGGAGATATGAGGGACAATTGGAGAAGTGAATTATA
TAAATATAAAGTAGTAAAAATTGAACCATTAGGAGTAGCACCCACCAAGGCAAAGAGAAGAGTGGTGCAG
AGAGAAAAAAGAGCAGTGGGAATAGGAGCTTTGTTCCTTGGGTTCTTGGGAGCAGCAGGAAGCACTATGG
GCGCAGCGTCAATGACGCTGACGGTACAGGCCAGACAATTATTGTCTGGTATAGTGCAGCAGCAGAACAA
TTTGCTGAGGGCTATTGAGGCGCAACAGCATCTGTTGCAACTCACAGTCTGGGGCATCAAGCAGCTCCAG
GCAAGAATCCTGGCTGTGGAAAGATACCTAAAGGATCAACAGCTCCTGGGGATTTGGGGTTGCTCTGGAA
AACTCATTTGCACCACTGCTGTGCCTTGGAATGCTAGTTGGAGTAATAAATCTCTGGAACAGATTTGGAA
TCACACGACCTGGATGGAGTGGGACAGAGAAATTAACAATTACACAAGCTTAATACACTCCTTAATTGAA
GAATCGCAAAACCAGCAAGAAAAGAATGAACAAGAATTATTGGAATTAGATAAATGGGCAAGTTTGTGGA
ATTGGTTTAACATAACAAATTGGCTGTGGTATATAAAATTATTCATAATGATAGTAGGAGGCTTGGTAGG
TTTAAGAATAGTTTTTGCTGTACTTTCTATAGTGAATAGAGTTAGGCAGGGATATTCACCATTATCGTTT
CAGACCCACCTCCCAACCCCGAGGGGACCCGACAGGCCCGAAGGAATAGAAGAAGAAGGTGGAGAGAGAG
ACAGAGACAGATCCATTCGATTAGTGAACGGATCGGCACTGCGTGCGCCAATTCTGCAGACAAATGGCAG
TATTCATCCACAATTTTAAAAGAAAAGGGGGGATTGGGGGGTACAGTGCAGGGGAAAGAATAGTAGACAT
AATAGCAACAGACATACAAACTAAAGAATTACAAAAACAAATTACAAAAATTCAAAATTTTCGGGTTTAT
TACAGGGACAGCAGAGATCCAGTTTGGTTAATTAAGGTACCGAGGGCCTATTTCCCATGATTCCTTCATA
TTTGCATATACGATACAAGGCTGTTAGAGAGATAATTAGAATTAATTTGACTGTAAACACAAAGATATTA
GTACAAAATACGTGACGTAGAAAGTAATAATTTCTTGGGTAGTTTGCAGTTTTAAAATTATGTTTTAAAA
TGGACTATCATATGCTTACCGTAACTTGAAAGTATTTCGATTTCTTGGCTTTATATATCTTGTGGAAAGG
ACGAAACACCGAGCGAAAGAGGAAACTGCAG
Features (pLannotate 1.2.2; 34 found; start..end, strand, type, name):
      1..76      +  misc_RNA       gRNA scaffold: guide RNA scaffold for the Streptococcus pyogenes CRISPR/Cas9 system
    107..617     +  promoter       hPGK promoter: human phosphoglycerate kinase 1 promoter
    666..851     +  CDS            KRAB: Krüppel-associated box (KRAB) transcriptional repression domain from the human zinc finger protein ZNF10 (Margolin et al., 1994)
    873..4976    +  CDS            Cas9: Cas9 (Csn1) endonuclease from the Streptococcus pyogenes Type II CRISPR/Cas system generates RNA-guided double strand breaks in DNA
   5175..5573    +  CDS            BSD: blasticidin S deaminase; Aspergillus terreus BSD; confers resistance to blasticidin
   5574..5595    +  misc_feature   MCS (fragment): pBluescript multiple cloning site
   5598..6186    +  misc_feature   WPRE: woodchuck hepatitis virus posttranscriptional regulatory element
   6237..6256    +  misc_feature   cPPT/CTS (fragment): central polypurine tract and central termination sequence of HIV-1
   6258..6491    +  LTR            3' LTR (ΔU3): self-inactivating 3' long terminal repeat (LTR) from HIV-1
   6523..6747    +  polyA_signal   bGH poly(A) signal: bovine growth hormone polyadenylation signal
   6751..6772    +  promoter       SV40 promoter (fragment): SV40 enhancer and early promoter
   6793..7221    +  rep_origin     f1 ori (sequence partly withheld): f1 bacteriophage origin of replication; arrow indicates direction of (+) strand synthesis
   7235..7564    +  promoter       SV40 promoter: SV40 enhancer and early promoter
   7612..7659    +  promoter       EM7 promoter: synthetic bacterial promoter&nbsp
   7678..8052    +  CDS            BleoR: antibiotic-binding protein; Sh ble from Streptoalloteichus hindustanus; confers resistance to bleomycin, phleomycin, and Zeocin™
   8062..8187    +  CDS            ble (fragment): BLE_KLEPN - Experimental evidence at protein level: Swiss-Prot protein existence level 1. Binding protein with a strong affinity to the bleomycin family of antibiotics. Binds to CL990; an antimitotic-antibiotic compound. From Klebsiella pneumoniae.
   8182..8303    +  polyA_signal   SV40 poly(A) signal: SV40 polyadenylation signal
   8374..8396    -  protein_bind   lac operator (fragment): The lac repressor binds to the lac operator to inhibit transcription in E. coli. This inhibition can be relieved by adding lactose or isopropyl-β-D-thiogalactopyranoside (IPTG). lac repressor encoded by lacI
   8400..8430    -  promoter       lac promoter: promoter for the E. coli lac operon
   8445..8466    -  protein_bind   CAP binding site: CAP binding activates transcription in the presence of cAMP. E. coli catabolite activator protein
   8479..8571    -  CDS            lacI (fragment): lac repressor; lacI; The lac repressor binds to the lac operator to inhibit transcription in E. coli. This inhibition can be relieved by adding lactose or isopropyl-β-D-thiogalactopyranoside (IPTG).
   8754..9342    -  rep_origin     ori: high-copy-number ColE1/pMB1/pBR322/pUC origin of replication
   9513..10373   -  CDS            AmpR: β-lactamase; bla; confers resistance to ampicillin, carbenicillin, and related antibiotics
  10374..10478   -  promoter       AmpR promoter: bla
  10537..10589   -  misc_feature   bom (fragment): basis of mobility region from pBR322
  10744..11123   +  enhancer       CMV enhancer: human cytomegalovirus immediate early enhancer
  11124..11323   +  promoter       CMV promoter: human cytomegalovirus (CMV) immediate early promoter
  11341..11521   +  LTR            5' LTR (truncated): truncated 5' long terminal repeat (LTR) from HIV-1
  11568..11693   +  misc_feature   HIV-1 Ψ: packaging signal of human immunodeficiency virus type 1
  11677..12040   +  CDS            HIV-1 gag (fragment): gag protein from human immunodeficiency virus 1; gag
  12186..12419   +  misc_feature   RRE: The Rev response element (RRE) of HIV-1 allows for Rev-dependent mRNA export from the nucleus to the cytoplasm.
  12796..12896   +  CDS            Rev (fragment): human immunodeficiency virus 1 (HIV-1) Rev protein; rev; enhances nuclear export of unspliced and incompletely spliced viral mRNAs
  12946..13063   +  misc_feature   cPPT/CTS: central polypurine tract and central termination sequence of HIV-1
  13114..13354   +  promoter       U6 promoter: RNA polymerase III promoter for human U6 snRNA
