[The description below was written by a language model from this plasmid's Addgene catalogue record and pLannotate feature annotations shown in this document.]
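Description:
Lenti-(BB)-hPGK-KRAB-dCas9-P2A-BlastR CAMK1D TSS-guide3 is an all-in-one, third-generation-style lentiviral CRISPR interference vector of about 13.4 kb, built to repress the human CAMK1D gene. It is propagated in E. coli as a high-copy plasmid through a ColE1/pUC-type origin with ampicillin resistance (AmpR), and the backbone also carries an f1 origin and an SV40/EM7-driven bleomycin/Zeocin resistance cassette that lies outside the viral genome. The transfer cassette is framed by a CMV enhancer/promoter fused to a truncated HIV-1 5' LTR, which drives Tat-independent production of genomic RNA, and by a self-inactivating ΔU3 3' LTR followed by a bGH polyadenylation signal. Between them sit the Ψ packaging signal, a gag fragment, the RRE for Rev-dependent export, and the cPPT/CTS.

The payload has two expression units. A human U6 Pol III promoter drives a single guide RNA, made up of a 20-nt spacer directed at the CAMK1D transcription start site region and the S. pyogenes gRNA scaffold. The annotation wraps around the sequence origin, so the U6 promoter appears at the end of the record and the scaffold at the start. Downstream, the human PGK promoter expresses the ZNF10 KRAB repression domain fused to catalytically inactive Cas9, recorded as carrying a C-terminal HA tag, linked by a P2A peptide to blasticidin S deaminase so that transduced mammalian cells can be selected with blasticidin. A WPRE enhances transcript expression. The depositor notes an N1396S substitution in dCas9 that is not known to affect function. The construct is intended for stable, guide-directed transcriptional silencing of CAMK1D in human cells.
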