Addgene plasmid #118179: Lenti-(BB)-hPGK-KRAB-dCas9-P2A-BlastR CAMK1D TSS-guide3
Purpose: CRISPR-mediated repression of CAMK1D. KRAB domain and catalytically inactive Cas9 from S. pyogenes with 2A-BlastR under the hPGK promoter.
Depositing lab: Jorge Ferrer. Depositing organization: Imperial College London. Publication: Human pancreatic islet three-dimensional chromatin architecture provides insights into the genetics of type 2 diabetes. Miguel-Escalada I, Bonas-Guarch S, Cebola I, Ponsa-Cobas J, Mendieta-Esteban J, Atla G, Javierre BM, Rolando DMY, Farabella I, Morgan CC, Garcia-Hurtado J, Beucher A, Moran I, Pasquali L, Ramos-Rodriguez M, Appel EVR, Linneberg A, Gjesing AP, Witte DR, Pedersen O, Grarup N, Ravassard P, Torrents D, Mercader JM, Piemonti L, Berney T, de Koning EJP, Kerr-Conte J, Pattou F, Fedko IO, Groop L, Prokopenko I, Hansen T, Marti-Renom MA, Fraser P, Ferrer J. Nat Genet. 2019 Jun 28. pii: 10.1038/s41588-019-0457-0. doi: 10.1038/s41588-019-0457-0. PubMed 31253982.
Backbone
  Vector backbone: Lenti-(BB)-hPGK-KRAB-dCas9-P2A-BlastR
  Backbone manufacturer: Jorge Ferrer
  Vector type: Mammalian Expression, Lentiviral, CRISPR
  Selectable markers: Blasticidin
Growth in bacteria
  Bacterial resistance: Ampicillin, 100 μg/mL
  Growth temperature: 37°C
  Growth strain: Stbl3
  Copy number: High Copy
Gene/Insert
  Gene/Insert name: KRAB-dCas9-2A-BlastR
  gRNA/shRNA sequence: AGCGAAAGAGGAAACTGCAG
  Species: H. sapiens (human)
  Promoter: hPGK and U6
  Tag / fusion protein: HA (C terminal on insert)
  Cloning method: Restriction Enzyme; 5′ cloning site Unknown (destroyed during cloning); 3′ cloning site Unknown (destroyed during cloning)
  Sequencing primers: 5′ GATCCGCCACCATGGATGC
Terms and licenses: Academic/Nonprofit Terms; Industry Terms: Not Available to Industry
Depositor comments: Please visit https://www.biorxiv.org/content/early/2018/08/27/400291 for bioRxiv preprint. Note: Plasmid contains a N1396S mutation in dCas9. This mutation is not known to affect plasmid function.
How to cite: Lenti-(BB)-hPGK-KRAB-dCas9-P2A-BlastR CAMK1D TSS-guide3 was a gift from Jorge Ferrer (Addgene plasmid # 118179 ; http://n2t.net/addgene:118179 ; RRID:Addgene_118179)
