>Addgene plasmid #118179 | Lenti-(BB)-hPGK-KRAB-dCas9-P2A-BlastR CAMK1D TSS-guide3 | depositor partial sequence | sequence record 223261 | Guide RNA, gRNA scaffold
NNNNNNNNNNNNNNNNNNNNNNTNTCTTGTGGAAAGGACGAAACACCGAGCGAAAGAGGAAACTGCAGGT
TTTAGAGCTAGAAATAGCAAGTTAAAATAAGGCTAGTCCGTTATCAACTTGAAAAAGTGGCACCGAGTCG
GTGCTTTTTTGAATTCGCTAGCTAGGTCTTGAAAGGGGTTGGGGTTGCGCCTTTTCCAAGGCAGCCCTGG
GTTTGCGCAGGGACGCGGCTGCTCTGGGCGTGGTTCCGGGAAACGCAGCGGCGCCGACCCTGGGTCTCGC
ACATTCTTCACGTCCGTTCGCAGCGTCACCCGGATCTTCGCCGCTACCCTTGTGGGCCCCCCGGCGACGC
TTCCTGCTCCGCCCCTAAGTCGGGAAGGTTCCTTGCGGTTCGCGGCGTGCCGGACGTGACAAACGGAAGC
CGCACGTCTCACTAGTACCCTCGCAGACGGACAGCGCCNGGGAGCAATGGCAGCGCGCCGACCGCGATGG
GCTGTGGCCAATAGCGGCTGCTCAGCAGGGCGCGCCGAGAGCANCGGCCGGGAAGGGGCGGTGCGGGAGG
NNNNNNGNGGNNNGGNAGNGNGNNNANNNNNNGNNNNNAANNNNNNNNNNNNNNNNGNAANNTNNNNNNN
NNNNNNNNNNNNNNNNGNNNANNNNNNNNNNNNNNNNNNGNNGNNNNNNNNNNNANNGANGNNNNNNNNN
NNNGNNAGNNNNNNNNNAANNNNNGNNNNNNNNNNNNNATGANNGTNNNNNAANATNNNNGNNNNNNNAT
CTNNNNNGNNNNNNNNNNNNTNNTGNNNNNNNNNNNNNNNNNNNANNNNNNCNNNNANNNNNANNNNNNN
ANNNNNNNNNNNNGNNNNNNCNNCNTNNCNNNNNNGAGNNANNNNNNNNANNNGNNNNNNNNNNNNNNNN
NNNNNGNANNNNGNNNNNTNNNNNNNNGNA
